>Addgene plasmid #132728 | pYZ_3WJrep_N10_trigger | addgene full sequence | sequence record 261733 | Addgene NGS Result
GGGACAAGAACAATACGGTTCTTGTACTATCTAATCTTACTAAACTAGCATAACCCCTTGGGGCCTCTAA
ACGGGTCTTGAGGGGTTTTTTGCTGAAAGGAGGAACTATATCCGGATATCCCGCAAGAGGCCCGGCAGTA
CCGGCATAACCAAGCCTATGCCTACAGCATCCAGGGTGACGGTGCCGAGGATGACGATGAGCGCATTGTT
AGATTTCATACACGGTGCCTGACTGCGTTAGCAATTTAACTGTGATAAACTACCGCATTAAAGCTTATCG
ATGATAAGCTGTCAAACATGAGAATTCTTGAAGACGAAAGGGCCTCGTGATACGCCTATTTTTATAGGTT
AATGTCATGATAATAATGGTTTCTTAGACGTCAGGTGGCACTTTTCGGGGAAATGTGCGCGGAACCCCTA
TTTGTTTATTTTTCTAAATACATTCAAATATGTATCCGCTCATGAGACAATAACCCTGATAAATGCTTCA
ATAATATTGAAAAAGGAAGAGTATGAGTATTCAACATTTCCGTGTCGCCCTTATTCCCTTTTTTGCGGCA
TTTTGCCTTCCTGTTTTTGCTCACCCAGAAACGCTGGTGAAAGTAAAAGATGCTGAAGATCAGTTGGGTG
CACGAGTGGGTTACATCGAACTGGATCTCAACAGCGGTAAGATCCTTGAGAGTTTTCGCCCCGAAGAACG
TTTTCCAATGATGAGCACTTTTAAAGTTCTGCTATGTGGCGCGGTATTATCCCGTGTTGACGCCGGGCAA
GAGCAACTCGGTCGCCGCATACACTATTCTCAGAATGACTTGGTTGAGTACTCACCAGTCACAGAAAAGC
ATCTTACGGATGGCATGACAGTAAGAGAATTATGCAGTGCTGCCATAACCATGAGTGATAACACTGCGGC
CAACTTACTTCTGACAACGATCGGAGGACCGAAGGAGCTAACCGCTTTTTTGCACAACATGGGGGATCAT
GTAACTCGCCTTGATCGTTGGGAACCGGAGCTGAATGAAGCCATACCAAACGACGAGCGTGACACCACGA
TGCCTGCAGCAATGGCAACAACGTTGCGCAAACTATTAACTGGCGAACTACTTACTCTAGCTTCCCGGCA
ACAATTAATAGACTGGATGGAGGCGGATAAAGTTGCAGGACCACTTCTGCGCTCGGCCCTTCCGGCTGGC
TGGTTTATTGCTGATAAATCTGGAGCCGGTGAGCGTGGGTCTCGCGGTATCATTGCAGCACTGGGGCCAG
ATGGTAAGCCCTCCCGTATCGTAGTTATCTACACGACGGGGAGTCAGGCAACTATGGATGAACGAAATAG
ACAGATCGCTGAGATAGGTGCCTCACTGATTAAGCATTGGTAACTGTCAGACCAAGTTTACTCATATATA
CTTTAGATTGATTTAAAACTTCATTTTTAATTTAAAAGGATCTAGGTGAAGATCCTTTTTGATAATCTCA
TGACCAAAATCCCTTAACGTGAGTTTTCGTTCCACTGAGCGTCAGACCCCGTAGAAAAGATCAAAGGATC
TTCTTGAGATCCTTTTTTTCTGCGCGTAATCTGCTGCTTGCAAACAAAAAAACCACCGCTACCAGCGGTG
GTTTGTTTGCCGGATCAAGAGCTACCAACTCTTTTTCCGAAGGTAACTGGCTTCAGCAGAGCGCAGATAC
CAAATACTGTCCTTCTAGTGTAGCCGTAGTTAGGCCACCACTTCAAGAACTCTGTAGCACCGCCTACATA
CCTCGCTCTGCTAATCCTGTTACCAGTGGCTGCTGCCAGTGGCGATAAGTCGTGTCTTACCGGGTTGGAC
TCAAGACGATAGTTACCGGATAAGGCGCAGCGGTCGGGCTGAACGGGGGGTTCGTGCACACAGCCCAGCT
TGGAGCGAACGACCTACACCGAACTGAGATACCTACAGCGTGAGCTATGAGAAAGCGCCACGCTTCCCGA
AGGGAGAAAGGCGGACAGGTATCCGGTAAGCGGCAGGGTCGGAACAGGAGAGCGCACGAGGGAGCTTCCA
GGGGGAAACGCCTGGTATCTTTATAGTCCTGTCGGGTTTCGCCACCTCTGACTTGAGCGTCGATTTTTGT
GATGCTCGTCAGGGGGGCGGAGCCTATGGAAAAACGCCAGCAACGCGGCCTTTTTACGGTTCCTGGCCTT
TTGCTGGCCTTTTGCTCACATGTTCTTTCCTGCGTTATCCCCTGATTCTGTGGATAACCGTATTACCGCC
TTTGAGTGAGCTGATACCGCTCGCCGCAGCCGAACGACCGAGCGCAGCGAGTCAGTGAGCGAGGAAGCGG
AAGAGCGCCTGATGCGGTATTTTCTCCTTACGCATCTGTGCGGTATTTCACACCGCAATGGTGCACTCTC
AGTACAATCTGCTCTGATGCCGCATAGTTAAGCCAGTATACACTCCGCTATCGCTACGTGACTGGGTCAT
GGCTGCGCCCCGACACCCGCCAACACCCGCTGACGCGCCCTGACGGGCTTGTCTGCTCCCGGCATCCGCT
TACAGACAAGCTGTGACCGTCTCCGGGAGCTGCATGTGTCAGAGGTTTTCACCGTCATCACCGAAACGCG
CGAGGCAGCTGCGGTAAAGCTCATCAGCGTGGTCGTGAAGCGATTCACAGATGTCTGCCTGTTCATCCGC
GTCCAGCTCGTTGAGTTTCTCCAGAAGCGTTAATGTCTGGCTTCTGATAAAGCGGGCCATGTTAAGGGCG
GTTTTTTCCTGTTTGGTCACTGATGCCTCCGTGTAAGGGGGATTTCTGTTCATGGGGGTAATGATACCGA
TGAAACGAGAGAGGATGCTCACGATACGGGTTACTGATGATGAACATGCCCGGTTACTGGAACGTTGTGA
GGGTAAACAACTGGCGGTATGGATGCGGCGGGACCAGAGAAAAATCACTCAGGGTCAATGCCAGCGCTTC
GTTAATACAGATGTAGGTGTTCCACAGGGTAGCCAGCAGCATCCTGCGATGCAGATCCGGAACATAATGG
TGCAGGGCGCTGACTTCCGCGTTTCCAGACTTTACGAAACACGGAAACCGAAGACCATTCATGTTGTTGC
TCAGGTCGCAGACGTTTTGCAGCAGCAGTCGCTTCACGTTCGCTCGCGTATCGGTGATTCATTCTGCTAA
CCAGTAAGGCAACCCCGCCAGCCTAGCCGGGTCCTCAACGACAGGAGCACGATCATGCGCACCCGTGGCC
AGGACCCAACGCTGCCCGAGATGCGCCGCGTGCGGCTGCTGGAGATGGCGGACGCGATGGATATGTTCTG
CCAAGGGTTGGTTTGCGCATTCACAGTTCTCCGCAAGAATTGATTGGCTCCAATTCTTGGAGTGGTGAAT
CCGTTAGCGAGGTGCCGCCGGCTTCCATTCAGGTCGAGGTGGCCCGGCTCCATGCACCGCGACGCAACGC
GGGGAGGCAGACAAGGTATAGGGCGGCGCCTACAATCCATGCCAACCCGTTCCATGTGCTCGCCGAGGCG
GCATAAATCGCCGTGACGATCAGCGGTCCAATGATCGAAGTTAGGCTGGTAAGAGCCGCGAGCGATCCTT
GAAGCTGTCCCTGATGGTCGTCATCTACCTGCCTGGACAGCATGGCCTGCAACGCGGGCATCCCGATGCC
GCCGGAAGCGAGAAGAATCATAATGGGGAAGGCCATCCAGCCTCGCGTCGCGAACGCCAGCAAGACGTAG
CCCAGCGCGTCGGCCGCCATGCCGGCGATAATGGCCTGCTTCTCGCCGAAACGTTTGGTGGCGGGACCAG
TGACGAAGGCTTGAGCGAGGGCGTGCAAGATTCCGAATACCGCAAGCGACAGGCCGATCATCGTCGCGCT
CCAGCGAAAGCGGTCCTCGCCGAAAATGACCCAGAGCGCTGCCGGCACCTGTCCTACGAGTTGCATGATA
AAGAAGACAGTCATAAGTGCGGCGACGATAGTCATGCCCCGCGCCCACCGGAAGGAGCTGACTGGGTTGA
AGGCTCTCAAGGGCATCGGTCGAGATCCCGGTGCCTAATGAGTGAGCTAACTTACATTAATTGCGTTGCG
CTCACTGCCCGCTTTCCAGTCGGGAAACCTGTCGTGCCAGCTGCATTAATGAATCGGCCAACGCGCGGGG
AGAGGCGGTTTGCGTATTGGGCGCCAGGGTGGTTTTTCTTTTCACCAGTGAGACGGGCAACAGCTGATTG
CCCTTCACCGCCTGGCCCTGAGAGAGTTGCAGCAAGCGGTCCACGCTGGTTTGCCCCAGCAGGCGAAAAT
CCTGTTTGATGGTGGTTAACGGCGGGATATAACATGAGCTGTCTTCGGTATCGTCGTATCCCACTACCGA
GATATCCGCACCAACGCGCAGCCCGGACTCGGTAATGGCGCGCATTGCGCCCAGCGCCATCTGATCGTTG
GCAACCAGCATCGCAGTGGGAACGATGCCCTCATTCAGCATTTGCATGGTTTGTTGAAAACCGGACATGG
CACTCCAGTCGCCTTCCCGTTCCGCTATCGGCTGAATTTGATTGCGAGTGAGATATTTATGCCAGCCAGC
CAGACGCAGACGCGCCGAGACAGAACTTAATGGGCCCGCTAACAGCGCGATTTGCTGGTGACCCAATGCG
ACCAGATGCTCCACGCCCAGTCGCGTACCGTCTTCATGGGAGAAAATAATACTGTTGATGGGTGTCTGGT
CAGAGACATCAAGAAATAACGCCGGAACATTAGTGCAGGCAGCTTCCACAGCAATGGCATCCTGGTCATC
CAGCGGATAGTTAATGATCAGCCCACTGACGCGTTGCGCGAGAAGATTGTGCACCGCCGCTTTACAGGCT
TCGACGCCGCTTCGTTCTACCATCGACACCACCACGCTGGCACCCAGTTGATCGGCGCGAGATTTAATCG
CCGCGACAATTTGCGACGGCGCGTGCAGGGCCAGACTGGAGGTGGCAACGCCAATCAGCAACGACTGTTT
GCCCGCCAGTTGTTGTGCCACGCGGTTGGGAATGTAATTCAGCTCCGCCATCGCCGCTTCCACTTTTTCC
CGCGTTTTCGCAGAAACGTGGCTGGCCTGGTTCACCACGCGGGAAACGGTCTGATAAGAGACACCGGCAT
ACTCTGCGACATCGTATAACGTTACTGGTTTCACATTCACCACCCTGAATTGACTCTCTTCCGGGCGCTA
TCATGCCATACCGCGAAAGGTTTTGCGCCATTCGATGGTGTCCGGGATCTCGACGCTCTCCCTTATGCGA
CTCCTGCATTAGGAAGCAGCCCAGTAGTAGGTTGAGGCCGTTGAGCACCGCCGCCGCAAGGAATGGTGCA
TGCAAGGAGATGGCGCCCAACAGTCCCCCGGCCACGGGGCCTGCCACCATACCCACGCCGAAACAAGCGC
TCATGAGCCCGAAGTGGCGAGCCCGATCTTCCCCATCGGTGATGTCGGCGATATAGGCGCCAGCAACCGC
ACCTGTGGCGCCGGTGATGCCGGCCACGATGCGTCCGGCGTAGAGGATCGAGATCTCGGCCGGGTTTAGA
AATCTGAAGCTCTAGAGAGCGCTAATACGACTCACTATA
Features (pLannotate 1.2.2; 15 found; start..end, strand, type, name):
     45..92      +  terminator     T7 terminator: transcription terminator for bacteriophage T7 RNA polymerase
    115..219     -  CDS            TcR (fragment): tetracycline efflux protein; tet; confers resistance to tetracycline
    267..295     -  promoter       tet promoter: E. coli promoter for tetracycline efflux protein gene
    408..512     +  promoter       AmpR promoter: bla
    513..1373    +  CDS            AmpR: β-lactamase; bla; confers resistance to ampicillin, carbenicillin, and related antibiotics
   1544..2132    +  rep_origin     ori: high-copy-number ColE1/pMB1/pBR322/pUC origin of replication
   2318..2457    -  misc_feature   bom: basis of mobility region from pBR322
   2559..2750    -  CDS            rop: Rop protein, which maintains plasmids at low copy number; rop
   2767..3147    +  CDS            YPB1_ECOLX: Protein predicted: Swiss-Prot protein existence level 4. From Escherichia coli.
   3389..4013    -  CDS            TcR (fragment): tetracycline efflux protein; tet; confers resistance to tetracycline
   4028..4049    -  protein_bind   CAP binding site: CAP binding activates transcription in the presence of cAMP. E. coli catabolite activator protein
   4062..5144    -  CDS            lacI: lac repressor; lacI; The lac repressor binds to the lac operator to inhibit transcription in E. coli. This inhibition can be relieved by adding lactose or isopropyl-β-D-thiogalactopyranoside (IPTG).
   5145..5222    -  promoter       lacI promoter: lacI
   5230..5509    -  CDS            TcR (fragment): tetracycline efflux protein; tet; confers resistance to tetracycline
   5553..2       +  promoter       T7 promoter (across the origin): promoter for bacteriophage T7 RNA polymerase
