[The description below was written by a language model from this plasmid's Addgene catalogue record and pLannotate feature annotations shown in this document.]
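Description:
pYZ_3WJrep_N10_trigger is a bacterial expression plasmid built on the pET15b backbone that transcribes a short synthetic RNA, the trigger for three-way junction (3WJ) repressor number 10, from a bacteriophage T7 promoter. The sequenced plasmid is 5,569 nt. It replicates in E. coli through a ColE1/pMB1-type origin and is selected with ampicillin via the β-lactamase gene under its own promoter. The catalogue lists it as high copy, although the backbone retains the rop gene and the bom mobility region inherited from pBR322. Several tetracycline-resistance fragments and the tet promoter are also annotated; these are non-functional remnants of the pBR322 lineage rather than a usable marker.

The payload is a 45 bp synthetic insert introduced by Gibson assembly. In the feature table, the T7 promoter spans the sequence origin and the T7 terminator begins roughly 40 nt downstream, so the unannotated gap between them corresponds to the trigger sequence. The transcription unit therefore yields a small, non-coding RNA rather than a protein, and no ribosome binding site, tag or lac operator is annotated in this region. The backbone carries lacI with its promoter, which supplies lac repressor, as is useful in hosts where T7 RNA polymerase expression is itself IPTG-inducible.

The trigger RNA is one half of a de novo-designed translation-repressing riboregulator system. When expressed in cells with T7 RNA polymerase, it is meant to pair with its cognate 3WJ repressor switch RNA, carried on a separate construct, and shut off translation of the gene that switch controls. Such trigger and switch pairs are used to characterise repressor performance and orthogonality and to build multi-input RNA-based logic circuits in bacteria.
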