Addgene plasmid #132728: pYZ_3WJrep_N10_trigger
Purpose: T7 RNAP-driven expression of 3WJ repressor index 10 trigger RNA
Depositing lab: Alexander Green & Peng Yin. Depositing organization: Arizona State University. Publication: De novo-designed translation-repressing riboregulators for multi-input cellular logic. Kim J, Zhou Y, Carlson PD, Teichmann M, Chaudhary S, Simmel FC, Silver PA, Collins JJ, Lucks JB, Yin P, Green AA. Nat Chem Biol. 2019 Dec;15(12):1173-1182. doi: 10.1038/s41589-019-0388-1. Epub 2019 Nov 4. PubMed 31686032.
Backbone
  Vector backbone: pET15b
  Backbone size w/o insert (bp): 5527
  Vector type: Bacterial Expression
Growth in bacteria
  Bacterial resistance: Ampicillin, 100 μg/mL
  Growth temperature: 37°C
  Growth strain: DH5alpha
  Copy number: High Copy
Gene/Insert
  Gene/Insert name: 3WJ_N10_trigger
  Species: Synthetic
  Insert size (bp): 45
  Cloning method: Gibson Cloning
  Sequencing primers: 5′ CCTGCCACCATACCCACGC
Terms and licenses: Academic/Nonprofit Terms; Industry Terms: Not Available to Industry
Depositor comments: Please visit https://www.biorxiv.org/content/10.1101/501783v1 for bioRxiv preprint.
How to cite: pYZ_3WJrep_N10_trigger was a gift from Alexander Green & Peng Yin (Addgene plasmid # 132728 ; http://n2t.net/addgene:132728 ; RRID:Addgene_132728)
