>Addgene plasmid #132728 | pYZ_3WJrep_N10_trigger | depositor partial sequence | sequence record 255211 | 3WJ repressor trigger N10
GGGACAAGAACAATACGGTTCTTGTACTATCTAATCTTACTAAAC
